>Addgene plasmid #127464 | pAVA | addgene full sequence | sequence record 262925 | Addgene NGS Result
GAACTCCGGATGAGCATTCATCAGGCGGGCAAGAATGTGAATAAAGGCCGGATAAAACTTGTGCTTATTT
TTCTTTACGGTCTTTAAAAAGGCCGTAATATCCAGCTGAACGGTCTGGTTATAGGTACATTGAGCAACTG
ACTGAAATGCCTCAAAATGTTCTTTACGATGCCATTGGGATATATCAACGGTGGTATATCCAGTGATTTT
TTTCTCCATTTTAGCTTCCTTAGCTCCTGAAAATCTCGATAACTCAAAAAATACGCCCGGTAGTGATCTT
ATTTCATTATGGTGAAAGTTGGAACCTCTTACGTGCCGATCAACGTCTCATTTTCGCCAAAAGTTGGCCC
AGGGCTTCCCGGTATCAACAGGGACACCAGGATTTATTTATTCTGCGAAGTGATCTTCCGTCACAGGTAT
TTATTCGGCGCAAAGTGCGTCGGGTGATGCTGCCAACTTACTGATTTAGTGTATGATGGTGTTTTTGAGG
TGCTCCAGTGGCTTCTGTTTCTATCAGCTGTCCCTCCTGTTCAGCTACTGACGGGGTGGTGCGTAACGGC
AAAAGCACCGCCGGACATCAGCGCTAGCGGAGTGTATACTGGCTTACTATGTTGGCACTGATGAGGGTGT
CAGTGAAGTGCTTCATGTGGCAGGAGAAAAAAGGCTGCACCGGTGCGTCAGCAGAATATGTGATACAGGA
TATATTCCGCTTCCTCGCTCACTGACTCGCTACGCTCGGTCGTTCGACTGCGGCGAGCGGAAATGGCTTA
CGAACGGGGCGGAGATTTCCTGGAAGATGCCAGGAAGATACTTAACAGGGAAGTGAGAGGGCCGCGGCAA
AGCCGTTTTTCCATAGGCTCCGCCCCCCTGACAAGCATCACGAAATCTGACGCTCAAATCAGTGGTGGCG
AAACCCGACAGGACTATAAAGATACCAGGCGTTTCCCCCTGGCGGCTCCCTCGTGCGCTCTCCTGTTCCT
GCCTTTCGGTTTACCGGTGTCATTCCGCTGTTATGGCCGCGTTTGTCTCATTCCACGCCTGACACTCAGT
TCCGGGTAGGCAGTTCGCTCCAAGCTGGACTGTATGCACGAACCCCCCGTTCAGTCCGACCGCTGCGCCT
TATCCGGTAACTATCGTCTTGAGTCCAACCCGGAAAGACATGCAAAAGCACCACTGGCAGCAGCCACTGG
TAATTGATTTAGAGGAGTTAGTCTTGAAGTCATGCGCCGGTTAAGGCTAAACTGAAAGGACAAGTTTTGG
TGACTGCGCTCCTCCAAGCCAGTTACCTCGGTTCAAAGAGTTGGTAGCTCAGAGAACCTTCGAAAAACCG
CCCTGCAAGGCGGTTTTTTCGTTTTCAGAGCAAGAGATTACGCGCAGACCAAAACGATCTCAAGAAGATC
ATCTTATTAATCAGATAAAATATTTCTAGATTTCAGTGCAATTTATCTCTTCAAATGTAGCACCTGAAGT
CAGCCCCATACGATATAAGTTGTAATTCTCATGTTTGACAGCTTATCATCGATAAGCTAATTCTCACTCA
TTAGGCACCCCAGGCTTTACACTTTATGCTTCCGGCTCGTATAATGTGTGGAATTGTGAGCGGATAACAA
TTTCACACAGGAAACAGCGTATGAGCACAAAAAAGAAA
[261 nt withheld, positions 1649-1909]
ATGCAGCCGTCACTTAGAAGTGAGTATGAGTACCCTGTTTTTTCTCATGTTCAGGCAGGGATGTTCTCAC
CTGAGCTTAGAACCTTTACCAAAGGTGATGCGGAGAGATGGGTAAGCACAACCAAAAAAGCCAGTGATTC
TGCATTCTGGCTTGAGGTTGAAGGTAATTCCATGACCGCACCAACAGGCTCCAAGCCAAGCTTTCCTGAC
GGAATGTTAATTCTCGTTGACCCTGAGCAGGCTGTTGAGCCAGGTGATTTCTGCATAGCCAGACTTGGGG
GTGATGAGTTTACCTTCAAGAAACTGATCAGGGATAGCGGTCAGGTGTTTTTACAACCACTAAACCCACA
GTACCCAATGATCCCATGCAATGAGAGTTGTTCCGTTGTGGGGAAAGTTATCGCTAGTCAGTGGCCTGAA
GAGACGTTTGGCCCACAAGGGTGGATTACGTAGTCCAAACGATTGGGGCCGCCTCTGGTTTCTCTTCTTT
CACTTCAGGCTGACGTACATCACGTAAGTCAACGAAAGCTTCCAGTTGTTCAGCCAGAATGGTTGCCGCA
CGACGAATCGCCTCTTCAGGATCGATTGTGCCGTTGGTTTCCATTTCGATGACCAGCTTGTCCAGGTCGG
TACGCTGTTCTACACGCGCTGCTTCAACATTGTAGGCAATACGCTCCACAGGGCTGTAGCATGCGTCGAC
CAGCAGACGGCCGATTGGGCGCTCATCTTCTTCCGAATGAACTCGGGTAGAAGCCGGCACATAACCACGA
CCGCGCTGAACTTTGATACGCATGCTAATAGACGCGTTCTCATCGGTCAGGTGGCAGATCACGTGCTGCG
GCTTGACGATTTCGACATCACCGTCGTGGGTGATATCGGCTGCAGTCACAGGGCCAATGCCAGATTTATT
CAAGGTAAGAATAACTTCATCTTTGCCCTGAACTCTCACCGCCAGCCCTTTCAGGTTGAGCAGGATTTCC
AGGATATCTTCCTGAACGCCTTCTTTGGTGCTGTACTCATGTAGTACACCATCAATCTCAACCTCGGTCA
CCGCGCAACCCGGCATCGATGAGAGCAGAATACGGCGCAGTGCGTTACCCAGAGTATGGCCAAAGCCACG
CTCTAAAGGCTCAAGGGTCACCTTGGCGTGCGTCGAACTCACTTGCTCGATATCAACCAGGCGCGGTTTT
AGAAACTCTGTCACAGAACCCTGCATTGTGTCCTCTCTTTGGTCTAGAGTTCCAGTGAATCCGTAATCAT
GGTCATAGCTGTTTCCTGTGTGAAATTGTTATCCGCTCACAATTCCACACATTATACGAGCCGGAAGCAT
AAAGTGTAAAGCCTCTCTAGCTAGATTGAGTTAATCTCCATGTAGCGTTACAAGTATAACACAAAGTTTT
TTATGTTGTCAATATTTTTTTGATGGGAAGGCACTTATTTTTGACGTTCGCTCGAGTTAATTAATTAATT
AAGATCTTAGGCGCGCCGGATCTGCATCGCAGGATGCTGCTGGCTACCCTGTGGAACACCTACATCTGTA
TTAACGAAGCGCTAACCGTTTTTATCAGGCTCTGGGAGGCAGAATAAATGATCATATCGTCAATTATTAC
CTCCACGGGGAGAGCCTGAGCAAACTGGCCTCAGGCATTTGAGAAGCACACGGTCACACTGCTTCCGGTA
GTCAATAAACCGGTAAACCAGCAATAGACATAAGCGGCTATTTAACGACCCTGCCCTGAACCGACGACCG
GGTCGAATTTGCTTTCGAATTTCTGCCATTCATCCGCTTATTATCACTTATTCAGGCGTAGCAACCAGGC
GTTTAAGGGCACCAATAACTGCCTTAAAAAAATTACGCCCCGCCCTGCCACTCATCGCAGTACTGTTGTA
ATTCATTAAGCATTCTGCCGACATGGAAGCCATCACAAACGGCATGATGAACCTGAATCGCCAGCGGCAT
CAGCACCTTGTCGCCTTGCGTATAATATTTGCCCATGGTGAAAACGGGGGCGAAGAAGTTGTCCATATTG
GCCACGTTTAAATCAAAACTGGTGAAACTCACCCAGGGATTGGCTGAGACGAAAAACATATTCTCAATAA
ACCCTTTAGGGAAATAGGCCAGGTTTTCACCGTAACACGCCACATCTTGCGAATATATGTGTAGAAACTG
CCGGAAATCGTCGTGGTATTCACTCCAGAGCGATGAAAACGTTTCAGTTTGCTCATGGAAAACGGTGTAA
CAAGGGTGAACACTATCCCATATCACCAGCTCACCGTCTTTCATTGCCATACG
Features (pLannotate 1.2.2; 14 found; start..end, strand, type, name):
    220..322     -  promoter       cat promoter: promoter of the E. coli cat gene encoding chloramphenicol acetyltransferase
    443..586     +  mobile_element IS1 (fragment): prokaryotic transposable element IS1
    705..760     -  rep_origin     RSF ori (fragment): Plasmids containing the RSF 1030 origin of replication can be propagated in E. coli cells that contain additional plasmids with compatible origins.
    848..1393    -  rep_origin     p15A ori: Plasmids containing the medium-copy-number p15A origin of replication can be propagated in E. coli cells that contain a second plasmid with the ColE1 origin.
   1505..1528    +  promoter       tet promoter (fragment): E. coli promoter for tetracycline efflux protein gene
   1556..1586    +  promoter       lac UV5 promoter: E. coli lac promoter with an "up" mutation
   1594..1610    +  protein_bind   lac operator: The lac repressor binds to the lac operator to inhibit transcription in E. coli. This inhibition can be relieved by adding lactose or isopropyl-β-D-thiogalactopyranoside (IPTG). lac repressor encoded by lacI
   1631..2341    +  CDS            cI (sequence partly withheld): RPC1_LAMBD - Experimental evidence at protein level: Swiss-Prot protein existence level 1. Acts as a transcriptional repressor that allows virus to establish and maintain latency. Prevents both the viral DNA replication and the exit programs. Clamps the two operator OL (operator left made of OL1, OL2 and OL3 sites) and OR (operator right made of OR1, OR2 and OR3 sites) together by binding to them and arranging the intervening DNA in a loop. This step allows repression of lytic pR and pL promoters by binding to OL1, OL2, OR1 and OR2 simultaneously. The binding of cI on OR2 additionally activate
   2370..3125    -  CDS            rpoA (fragment): RPOA_ECO24 - Experimental evidence at protein level: Swiss-Prot protein existence level 1. DNA-dependent RNA polymerase catalyzes the transcription of DNA into RNA using the four ribonucleoside triphosphates as substrates. From Escherichia coli O139:H28 (strain E24377A / ETEC).
   3151..3175    -  CDS            lacZα (fragment): LacZα fragment of β-galactosidase; lacZ fragment
   3195..3211    -  protein_bind   lac operator: The lac repressor binds to the lac operator to inhibit transcription in E. coli. This inhibition can be relieved by adding lactose or isopropyl-β-D-thiogalactopyranoside (IPTG). lac repressor encoded by lacI
   3219..3249    -  promoter       lac UV5 promoter: E. coli lac promoter with an "up" mutation
   3395..3463    +  CDS            YPB2_ECOLX (fragment): Protein predicted: Swiss-Prot protein existence level 4. From Escherichia coli.
   3765..219     -  CDS            cat (across the origin): CAT_ECOLX - Experimental evidence at protein level: Swiss-Prot protein existence level 1. This enzyme is an effector of chloramphenicol resistance in bacteria. From Escherichia coli. This protein is used as a marker in many commonly used cloning vectors, such as pACYC184.
