[The description below was written by a language model from this plasmid's Addgene catalogue record and pLannotate feature annotations shown in this document.]
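Description:
pAVA is an empty bacterial expression backbone for all-versus-all sequencing (AVA-Seq), a method for mapping protein-protein interactions at high resolution in a bacterial two-hybrid format. It derives from the pBT bait vector of the BacterioMatch-type two-hybrid system. It was modified by inserting the activation-domain module of the companion pTRG target vector next to, and convergent with, the DNA-binding-domain module. The 4.2 kb plasmid replicates in E. coli from a p15A origin, is listed as low copy, and is selected with chloramphenicol through a cat gene driven by its own promoter. Short IS1, RSF ori, tet promoter and lacZα fragments in the annotation appear to be remnants of the parental vectors rather than functional parts.

The payload consists of two opposing expression units. On the forward strand, a lac UV5 promoter with a lac operator drives the lambda cI repressor, which serves as the DNA-binding domain. On the reverse strand, a second lac UV5 promoter and operator drive a fragment of rpoA, the RNA polymerase alpha subunit, which serves as the activation (polymerase-recruiting) domain. Both units are therefore IPTG-inducible. The two coding sequences end within a few tens of bases of each other. The dual BstXI sites mentioned in the record are not annotated in the feature table, but they presumably lie in this junction, where test fragments would be fused to each domain.

With both fusion partners on one plasmid in convergent orientation, an interacting pair is physically linked, so it can plausibly be read out together by sequencing across the junction. An interaction between the two fusions recruits RNA polymerase to a reporter in a suitable two-hybrid reporter strain, as the depositor recommends for downstream work.
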