Addgene plasmid #127464: pAVA
Purpose: (Empty Backbone) AVA-seq plasmid with duel BstXI sites
Depositing lab: Joel Malek. Depositing organization: Weill Cornell Medical College, Qatar. Publication: High-resolution protein-protein interaction mapping using all-versus-all sequencing (AVA-Seq). Andrews SS, Schaefer-Ramadan S, Al-Thani NM, Ahmed I, Mohamoud YA, Malek JA. J Biol Chem. 2019 Jul 26;294(30):11549-11558. doi: 10.1074/jbc.RA119.008792. Epub 2019 Jun 10. PubMed 31182485.
Backbone
  Vector backbone: pBT
  Backbone manufacturer: Agilent #240067
  Modifications to backbone: inserted AD domain of pTRG (Agilent #240066) adjacent but convergent to the DBD
  Vector type: Bacterial Expression
Growth in bacteria
  Bacterial resistance: Chloramphenicol, 25 μg/mL
  Growth temperature: 37°C
  Growth strain: DH5alpha
  Growth instructions: The Malek lab recommends using BacterioMatch II Validation Reporter Competent Cells (Catalog #200192) for downstream applications.
  Copy number: Low Copy
Terms and licenses: Academic/Nonprofit Terms; Industry Terms: Not Available to Industry
How to cite: pAVA was a gift from Joel Malek (Addgene plasmid # 127464 ; http://n2t.net/addgene:127464 ; RRID:Addgene_127464)
